# Supplementary material for: An improved vector for baculovirus-mediated protein production in mammalian cells
Source: bioRxiv preprint, doi:10.1101/2021.10.18.464913, version 3 (2021-12-09)
Supplement: vector map of pBMCL1 [file 464913_file02.zip › pBMCL1_addgene178203.gb]

LOCUS       Addgene178   7124 bp    DNA   circular  SYN        7-DEC-2021
DEFINITION  Complementary copy of pFB_VSV_LOV_tK_switched.
ACCESSION   .
VERSION     .
KEYWORDS    Addgene_pCLBM1_MCS.
SOURCE      synthetic DNA construct.
  ORGANISM  synthetic DNA construct
REFERENCE   1  (bases 1 to 7124)
  AUTHORS   .
  TITLE     Direct Submission
  JOURNAL   Exported 2021��12��7�� from SnapGene 2.3.2
            http://www.snapgene.com
COMMENT     This file is created by Vector NTI
            http://www.informaxinc.com/
COMMENT     ORIGDB|GenBank
COMMENT     VNTDBDATE|-14165206|
COMMENT     VNTNAME|Addgene178203 pBMCL1_MCS|
COMMENT     VNTAUTHORNAME|Lei Chen|
COMMENT     VNTOAUTHORNAME|UNKNOWN|
FEATURES             Location/Qualifiers
     source          1..7124
                     /organism="synthetic DNA construct"
                     /mol_type="other DNA"
                     /vntifkey="98"
     misc_recomb     complement(183..348)
                     /vntifkey="86"
                     /label=Tn7L
                     /note="Tn7L"
     misc_feature    complement(377..659)
                     /vntifkey="21"
                     /label=HSVtkPolyA_pfastbacdual
                     /note="HSVtkPolyA_pfastbacdual"
     misc_feature    complement(686..1048)
                     /vntifkey="21"
                     /label=creiLOV
                     /note="creiLOV"
     misc_feature    complement(1049..1258)
                     /vntifkey="21"
                     /label=VSV-GED
                     /note="VSV-GED"
     misc_feature    complement(1259..1372)
                     /vntifkey="21"
                     /label=GP64_signal\peptide
                     /note="GP64_signal peptide"
     promoter        complement(1378..1506)
                     /vntifkey="30"
                     /label=PH\promoter
                     /note="PH promoter"
     primer_bind     1473..1490
                     /vntifkey="28"
                     /label=Primer_Bind_1
                     /note="Polyhedrin forward primer"
     misc_feature    1516..1536
                     /vntifkey="21"
                     /label=Link1
                     /note="Link1"
     promoter        1539..2122
                     /vntifkey="30"
                     /label=CMV_immearly_promoter
                     /note="CMV_immearly_promoter"
     promoter        2062..2143
                     /vntifkey="30"
                     /label=CMV_promoter
                     /note="CMV_promoter"
     misc_feature    2147..2279
                     /vntifkey="21"
                     /label=chimeric\intron
                     /note="chimeric intron"
     misc_recomb     2287..2319
                     /vntifkey="86"
                     /label=Misc_Recomb_1
                     /note="MCS"
     CDS             2320..2337
                     /codon_start=1
                     /vntifkey="4"
                     /label=CDS_1
                     /note="Feature 23"
     misc_feature    2346..2921
                     /vntifkey="21"
                     /label=WPRE
                     /note="WPRE"
     polyA_signal    2953..3193
                     /vntifkey="25"
                     /label=SV40\pA
                     /note="SV40 pA"
     misc_feature    3200..3249
                     /vntifkey="21"
                     /label=Link2
                     /note="Link2"
     promoter        3593..3620
                     /vntifkey="30"
                     /label=Pc\promoter
                     /note="Pc promoter"
     CDS             3637..4323
                     /codon_start=1
                     /vntifkey="4"
                     /label=Gm(R)
                     /note="Gm"
     misc_recomb     complement(4390..4614)
                     /vntifkey="86"
                     /label=Tn7R
                     /note="Tn7R"
     rep_origin      complement(4860..5533)
                     /direction=LEFT
                     /vntifkey="33"
                     /label=pUC\origin
                     /note="pUC origin"
     CDS             complement(5678..6538)
                     /codon_start=1
                     /vntifkey="4"
                     /label=Amp(R)
                     /note="Amp"
     promoter        complement(6539..6637)
                     /vntifkey="30"
                     /label=bla\promoter
                     /note="bla promoter"
     rep_origin      complement(6669..7123)
                     /direction=LEFT
                     /vntifkey="33"
                     /label=f1\origin
                     /note="f1 origin"
BASE COUNT     1749 a      1806 c      1771 g      1798 t 
ORIGIN
        1 ccattcgcca ttcaggctgc aaataagcgt tgatattcag tcaattacaa acattaataa 
       61 cgaagagatg acagaaaaat tttcattctg tgacagagaa aaagtagccg aagatgacgg 
      121 tttgtcacat ggagttggca ggatgtttga ttaaaaacat aacaggaaga aaaatgcccc 
      181 gctgtgggcg gacaaaatag ttgggaactg ggaggggtgg aaatggagtt tttaaggatt 
      241 atttagggaa gagtgacaaa atagatggga actgggtgta gcgtcgtaag ctaatacgaa 
      301 aattaaaaat gacaaaatag tttggaacta gatttcactt atctggttcg gatctcctag 
      361 gctcaagcag tgatcagtgg ctatggcagg gcttgccgcc ccgacgttgg ctgcgagccc 
      421 tgggccttca cccgaacttg ggggttgggg tggggaaaag gaagaaacgc gggcgtattg 
      481 gtcccaatgg ggtctcggtg gggtatcgac agagtgccag ccctgggacc gaaccccgcg 
      541 tttatgaaca aacgacccaa cacccgtgcg ttttattctg tctttttatt gccgtcatag 
      601 cgcgggttcc ttccggtatt gtctccttcc gtgtttcagt tagcctcccc catctcccgc 
      661 tctagtactt ctcgacaagc ttttaggcca gggctttacc ctcggtcttg gaggtgacgt 
      721 ccacctggac acccacgaac ttggacacgc gaccgtcggg agtcttgatg ggggtcacag 
      781 tcagcaggtt ccagaaaggg gtaccgtcct tgcggtagtt cagcagacgc acggagcagg 
      841 cttcaccctt cttgatagcg tcgcggatct tctgcacctc cttggggtcg gtaccttcac 
      901 cctgcaggaa gcgggcgttg tggcccagca cttcgtcggg gccgtaacca gtcatggcgt 
      961 agaagccctc ggaagcgtac accagggggc agtcgggcag agtagcgtca gccaccacga 
     1021 aggtgtgacg cagaccggca ccgccacctt tacccaggcg gttcatctcg atgtcagtat 
     1081 atatctgacg cttcttggtg tgcttcagct tgatgcacag gtggataccc acgcgcagga 
     1141 ccaggaacag accgatgatc aggccgatga tgaagaagaa agaagcgatg ctggacttcc 
     1201 agctgctgaa ccagccttcg accagttcga tagggttctt gctcagaccg gtgtcaccag 
     1261 cgaaggcgga gtgagcagca gcagccagca gcacgtacag cacgatagcg ctcaccatct 
     1321 tgctagtgtg ctccttgttg aaaccctggt ggctctggtt caccagcagc atagatccgc 
     1381 gcccgatggt gggacggtat gaataatccg gaatatttat aggttttttt attacaaaac 
     1441 tgttacgaaa acagtaaaat acttatttat ttgcgagatg gttatcattt taattatctc 
     1501 catgatctat taatacttaa ttaacaacac catttgttgg cattgattat tgactagtta 
     1561 ttaatagtaa tcaattacgg ggtcattagt tcatagccca tatatggagt tccgcgttac 
     1621 ataacttacg gtaaatggcc cgcctggctg accgcccaac gacccccgcc cattgacgtc 
     1681 aataatgacg tatgttccca tagtaacgcc aatagggact ttccattgac gtcaatgggt 
     1741 ggagtattta cggtaaactg cccacttggc agtacatcaa gtgtatcata tgccaagtcc 
     1801 gccccctatt gacgtcaatg acggtaaatg gcccgcctgg cattatgccc agtacatgac 
     1861 cttacgggac tttcctactt ggcagtacat ctacgtatta gtcatcgcta ttaccatggt 
     1921 gatgcggttt tggcagtaca ccaatgggcg tggatagcgg tttgactcac ggggatttcc 
     1981 aagtctccac cccattgacg tcaatgggag tttgttttgg caccaaaatc aacgggactt 
     2041 tccaaaatgt cgtaataacc ccgccccgtt gacgcaaatg ggcggtaggc gtgtacggtg 
     2101 ggaggtctat ataagcagag ctcgtttagt gaaccgtcag atcaaggtaa gtatcaaggt 
     2161 tacaagacag gtttaaggag accaatagaa actgggcttg tcgagacaga gaagactctt 
     2221 gcgtttctga taggcaccta ttggtcttac tgacatccac tttgcctttc tctccacagg 
     2281 tgtaaggaat tcggatcccg ggcggccgct agcctcgagc accaccacca ccaccactga 
     2341 gataatcaac ctctggatta caaaatttgt gaaagattga ctggtattct taactatgtt 
     2401 gctcctttta cgctatgtgg atacgctgct ttaatgcctt tgtatcatgc tattgcttcc 
     2461 cgtatggctt tcattttctc ctccttgtat aaatcctggt tgctgtctct ttatgaggag 
     2521 ttgtggcccg ttgtcaggca acgtggcgtg gtgtgcactg tgtttgctga cgcaaccccc 
     2581 actggttggg gcattgccac cacctgtcag ctcctttccg ggactttcgc tttccccctc 
     2641 cctattgcca cggcggaact catcgccgcc tgccttgccc gctgctggac aggggctcgg 
     2701 ctgttgggca ctgacaattc cgtggtgttg tcggggaagc tgacgtcctt tccatggctg 
     2761 ctcgcctgtg ttgccacctg gattctgcgc gggacgtcct tctgctacgt cccttcggcc 
     2821 ctcaatccag cggaccttcc ttcccgcggc ctgctgccgg ctctgcggcc tcttccgcgt 
     2881 cttcgccttc gccctcagac gagtcggatc tccctttggg ccgcctcccc gcctggtcga 
     2941 gaagtactag aggatcataa tcagccatac cacatttgta gaggttttac ttgctttaaa 
     3001 aaacctccca cacctccccc tgaacctgaa acataaaatg aatgcaattg ttgttgttaa 
     3061 cttgtttatt gcagcttata atggttacaa ataaagcaat agcatcacaa atttcacaaa 
     3121 taaagcattt ttttcactgc attctagttg tggtttgtcc aaactcatca atgtatctta 
     3181 tcatgtctgg atctgatcag taacaacacc atttaaatgg agtggttaca aatggagtgg 
     3241 ttaattaagt tccggagtat acgtagccaa ccactagaac tatagctaga gtcctgggcg 
     3301 aacaaacgat gctcgccttc cagaaaaccg aggatgcgaa ccacttcatc cggggtcagc 
     3361 accaccggca agcgccgcga cggccgaggt cttccgatct cctgaagcca gggcagatcc 
     3421 gtgcacagca ccttgccgta gaagaacagc aaggccgcca atgcctgacg atgcgtggag 
     3481 accgaaacct tgcgctcgtt cgccagccag gacagaaatg cctcgacttc gctgctgccc 
     3541 aaggttgccg ggtgacgcac accgtggaaa cggatgaagg cacgaaccca gttgacataa 
     3601 gcctgttcgg ttcgtaaact gtaatgcaag tagcgtatgc gctcacgcaa ctggtccaga 
     3661 accttgaccg aacgcagcgg tggtaacggc gcagtggcgg ttttcatggc ttgttatgac 
     3721 tgtttttttg tacagtctat gcctcgggca tccaagcagc aagcgcgtta cgccgtgggt 
     3781 cgatgtttga tgttatggag cagcaacgat gttacgcagc agggcagtcg ccctaaaaca 
     3841 aagttaggtg gctcaagtat gggcatcatt cgcacatgta ggctcggccc tgaccaagtc 
     3901 aaatccatgc gggctgctct tgatcttttc ggtcgtgagt tcggagacgt agccacctac 
     3961 tcccaacatc agccggactc cgattacctc gggaacttgc tccgtagtaa gacattcatc 
     4021 gcgcttgctg ccttcgacca agaagcggtt gttggcgctc tcgcggctta cgttctgccc 
     4081 aagtttgagc agccgcgtag tgagatctat atctatgatc tcgcagtctc cggcgagcac 
     4141 cggaggcagg gcattgccac cgcgctcatc aatctcctca agcatgaggc caacgcgctt 
     4201 ggtgcttatg tgatctacgt gcaagcagat tacggtgacg atcccgcagt ggctctctat 
     4261 acaaagttgg gcatacggga agaagtgatg cactttgata tcgacccaag taccgccacc 
     4321 taacaattcg ttcaagccga gatcggcttc ccggccgcgg agttgttcgg taaattgtca 
     4381 caacgccgcg aatatagtct ttaccatgcc cttggccacg cccctcttta atacgacggg 
     4441 caatttgcac ttcagaaaat gaagagtttg ctttagccat aacaaaagtc cagtatgctt 
     4501 tttcacagca taactggact gatttcagtt tacaactatt ctgtctagtt taagacttta 
     4561 ttgtcatagt ttagatctat tttgttcagt ttaagacttt attgtccgcc cacacccgct 
     4621 tacgcagggc atccatttat tactcaaccg taaccgattt tgccaggtta cgcggctggt 
     4681 ctatgcggtg tgaaataccg cacagatgcg taaggagaaa ataccgcatc aggcgctctt 
     4741 ccgcttcctc gctcactgac tcgctgcgct cggtcgttcg gctgcggcga gcggtatcag 
     4801 ctcactcaaa ggcggtaata cggttatcca cagaatcagg ggataacgca ggaaagaaca 
     4861 tgtgagcaaa aggccagcaa aaggccagga accgtaaaaa ggccgcgttg ctggcgtttt 
     4921 tccataggct ccgcccccct gacgagcatc acaaaaatcg acgctcaagt cagaggtggc 
     4981 gaaacccgac aggactataa agataccagg cgtttccccc tggaagctcc ctcgtgcgct 
     5041 ctcctgttcc gaccctgccg cttaccggat acctgtccgc ctttctccct tcgggaagcg 
     5101 tggcgctttc tcatagctca cgctgtaggt atctcagttc ggtgtaggtc gttcgctcca 
     5161 agctgggctg tgtgcacgaa ccccccgttc agcccgaccg ctgcgcctta tccggtaact 
     5221 atcgtcttga gtccaacccg gtaagacacg acttatcgcc actggcagca gccactggta 
     5281 acaggattag cagagcgagg tatgtaggcg gtgctacaga gttcttgaag tggtggccta 
     5341 actacggcta cactagaaga acagtatttg gtatctgcgc tctgctgaag ccagttacct 
     5401 tcggaaaaag agttggtagc tcttgatccg gcaaacaaac caccgctggt agcggtggtt 
     5461 tttttgtttg caagcagcag attacgcgca gaaaaaaagg atctcaagaa gatcctttga 
     5521 tcttttctac ggggtctgac gctcagtgga acgaaaactc acgttaaggg attttggtca 
     5581 tgagattatc aaaaaggatc ttcacctaga tccttttaaa ttaaaaatga agttttaaat 
     5641 caatctaaag tatatatgag taaacttggt ctgacagtta ccaatgctta atcagtgagg 
     5701 cacctatctc agcgatctgt ctatttcgtt catccatagt tgcctgactc cccgtcgtgt 
     5761 agataactac gatacgggag ggcttaccat ctggccccag tgctgcaatg ataccgcgag 
     5821 acccacgctc accggctcca gatttatcag caataaacca gccagccgga agggccgagc 
     5881 gcagaagtgg tcctgcaact ttatccgcct ccatccagtc tattaattgt tgccgggaag 
     5941 ctagagtaag tagttcgcca gttaatagtt tgcgcaacgt tgttgccatt gctacaggca 
     6001 tcgtggtgtc acgctcgtcg tttggtatgg cttcattcag ctccggttcc caacgatcaa 
     6061 ggcgagttac atgatccccc atgttgtgca aaaaagcggt tagctccttc ggtcctccga 
     6121 tcgttgtcag aagtaagttg gccgcagtgt tatcactcat ggttatggca gcactgcata 
     6181 attctcttac tgtcatgcca tccgtaagat gcttttctgt gactggtgag tactcaacca 
     6241 agtcattctg agaatagtgt atgcggcgac cgagttgctc ttgcccggcg tcaatacggg 
     6301 ataataccgc gccacatagc agaactttaa aagtgctcat cattggaaaa cgttcttcgg 
     6361 ggcgaaaact ctcaaggatc ttaccgctgt tgagatccag ttcgatgtaa cccactcgtg 
     6421 cacccaactg atcttcagca tcttttactt tcaccagcgt ttctgggtga gcaaaaacag 
     6481 gaaggcaaaa tgccgcaaaa aagggaataa gggcgacacg gaaatgttga atactcatac 
     6541 tcttcctttt tcaatattat tgaagcattt atcagggtta ttgtctcatg agcggataca 
     6601 tatttgaatg tatttagaaa aataaacaaa taggggttcc gcgcacattt ccccgaaaag 
     6661 tgccacctaa attgtaagcg ttaatatttt gttaaaattc gcgttaaatt tttgttaaat 
     6721 cagctcattt tttaaccaat aggccgaaat cggcaaaatc ccttataaat caaaagaata 
     6781 gaccgagata gggtnnnnnn nnnnnnnnnn nnnnnnnnnn nnnnnnnnnn naagaacgtg 
     6841 gactccaacg tcaaaggnnn nnnnnnnnnn nnnnnnnnnn nnnnnnnnnn nnnnnnnnnn 
     6901 nnnnnntnnn nnnnnnnnnn nnnnnnnnnn nnnnnnnnnn nnnnnnnnnn nnnnnnnnnn 
     6961 nnnnnnnnnn nnnnnnnnnn nnnnnnnnnn nnnnnnnngn nnnnnnnnnn nnnnnnnnnn 
     7021 nnnnnnnnnn nnnnnnnnnn nnnnnnnnnn nnnnnnnnnn nnnnnnnnnn nnnnnnnnnn 
     7081 nnnnnnnnnn nnnnnnnnnn nnnnnnnnnn nnnnnnnnnn nnnc 
//
